>Addgene plasmid #163031 | Nrxn3b-Nav1.6-MKII-f-hLOV1-TEVcs(ENLYFQ/M)-tTA-VP16 | depositor full sequence | sequence record 315892 | Nrxn3b-Nav1.6-MKII-f-hLOV1-TEVcs(ENLYFQ/M)-tTA-VP16 sequence 6363 bps
CCTGCAGGCAGCTGCGCGCTCGCTCGCTCACTGAGGCCGCCCGGGCGTCGGGCGACCTTTGGTCGCCCGG
CCTCAGTGAGCGAGCGAGCGCGCAGAGAGGGAGTGGCCAACTCCATCACTAGGGGTTCCTGCGGCCGCAC
GCGTTGTACAGTGTCTAGACTGCAGAGGGCCCTGCGTATGAGTGCAAGTGGGTTTTAGGACCAGGATGAG
GCGGGGTGGGGGTGCCTACCTGACGACCGACCCCGACCCACTGGACAAGCACCCAACCCCCATTCCCCAA
ATTGCGCATCCCCTATCAGAGAGGGGGAGGGGAAACAGGATGCGGCGAGGCGCGTGCGCACTGCCAGCTT
CAGCACCGCGGACAGTGCCTTCGCCCCCGCCTGGCGGCGCGCGCCACCGCCGCCTCAGCACTGAAGGCGC
GCTGACGTCACTCGCCGGTCCCCCGCAAACTCCCCTTCCCGGCCACCTTGGTCGCGTCCGCGCCGCCGCC
GGCCCAGCCGGACCGCACCACGCGAGGCGCGAGATAGGGGGGCACGGGCGCGACCATCTGCGCTGCGGCG
CCGGCGACTCAGCGCTGCCTCAGTCTGCGGTGGGCAGCGGAGGAGTCGTGTCGTGCCTGAGAGCGCAGTC
GAGAAGAAGCTTGCCACCATGCACCTGAGAATCCACGCGAGACGGAGCCCTCCTCGCCGGCCGGCCTGGA
CGCTTGGGATCTGGTTCCTGTTCTGGGGATGTATCGTCAGCTCTGTATGGAGTCAATTGTCTTCTAATGT
AGCTTCCTCCTCCTCCACCTCTTCCTCGCCGGGGTCTCACTACCCATACGATGTGCCAGATTACGCCAAC
CCCACGGAGCCGGGAATCAGACGGGTTCCGGGGGCCTCAGAGGTGATCCGGGAGTCGAGCAGCACAACAG
GGATGGTCGTCGGCATTGTGGCTGCTGCCGCCCTCTGCATCTTGATCCTCCTGTACGCCATGTACAAGTA
CAGGAACAGGGACGAGGGCTCGGGCTCGACCTCGGGCTCGGGCAGCGGTGGCTCTGGAGGTTCTGGTGGC
AGCTCTGGAGGTATGAATGGAGCTATAGGAGGTGACCTTTTGCTCAATTTTCCTGACATGTCGGTCCTAG
AGCGCCAAAGGGCTCACCTCAAGTACCTCAATCCCACCTTTGATTCTCCTCTCGCCGGCTTCTTTGCCGA
TTCTTCAATGATTACCGGCGGCGAGATGGACAGCTATCTTTCGACTGCCGGTTTGAATCTTCCGATGATG
TACGGTGAGACGACGGTGGAAGGTGATTCAAGACTCTCAATTTCGCCGGAAACGACGCTTGGGACTGGAA
ATTTCAAGGCAGCGAAGTTTGATACAGAGACTAAGGATTGTAATGAGGCGGCGAAGAAGATGACGATGAA
CAGAGATGACCTAGTAGAAGAAGGAGAAGAAGAGAAGTCGAAAATAACAGAGCAAAACAATGGGAGCACA
AAAAGCATCAAGAAGATGAAACACAAAGCCAAGAAAGAAGAGAACAATTTCTCTAATGATTCATCTAAAG
TGACGAAGGAATTGGAGAAAACGGATTATATTCATAGCGGTAGTGGCACCGTGCGCGTGCCGATTGCGGT
GGGCGAAAGCGATTTTGAAAACCTGAACACCGAAGATGTGAGCAGCGAAAGCGATCCGGGTGGCTCTGGT
AGCTTCAACGCTCGCAGGAAGCTGGCTGGTGCTATCCTGTTCACCATGCTCGCCACAAGAAACTTCAGCG
GCAGCTTTAATGCGCGGCGCAAGCTGGCCGGAGCCATACTTTTCACAATGTTGGCTACCAGAAATTTTTC
GGAGCTGGCCGAGAAGCTGGCCGGCCTGGACATCAACGGTGGAGCTAGCGAGTTTCGGGCAACCACACTG
GAACGGATCGAGAAAAGCTTCGTGATTACTGATCCGAGACTGCCTGACAACCCAGTGATTTTTGTGAGCG
ATTCCTTCCTGCAGCTGACAGAATATTCTCGGGAAGAGATCCTGGGGCGCAATTGCCGTTTTCTGCAGGG
ACCCGAGACAGACCGTGCCACTGTTCGGAAAATCAGAGATGCTATTGACAACCAGACTGAAGTGACCGTT
CAGCTGATCAATTATACCAAGAGCGGCAAGAAGTTCTGGAACGTGTTCCACCTGCAGCCGATGCGCGATT
ATAAGGGCGACGTCCAGTACTTCATTGGCGTGCAGCTGGATGGCACCGAACGTCTTCATGGCGCCGCTGA
GCGTGAGGCGGTCTGCCTGGTCAAAAAGACAGCCTTTCAGATTGCTGAGAACCTGTACTTCCAGATGGGC
GGAGGATCCGACTACAAGGATGACGACGATAAGATGTCTAGATTAGATAAAAGTAAAGTGATTAACAGCG
CATTAGAGCTGCTTAATGAGGTCGGAATCGAAGGTTTAACAACCCGTAAACTCGCCCAGAAGCTAGGTGT
AGAGCAGCCTACATTGTATTGGCATGTAAAAAATAAGCGGGCTTTGCTCGACGCCTTAGCCATTGAGATG
TTAGATAGGCACCATACTCACTTTTGCCCTTTAGAAGGGGAAAGCTGGCAAGATTTTTTACGTAATAACG
CTAAAAGTTTTAGATGTGCTTTACTAAGTCATCGCGATGGAGCAAAAGTACATTTAGGTACACGGCCTAC
AGAAAAACAGTATGAAACTCTCGAAAATCAATTAGCCTTTTTATGCCAACAAGGTTTTTCACTAGAGAAT
GCATTATATGCACTCAGCGCTGTGGGGCATTTTACTTTAGGTTGCGTATTGGAAGATCAAGAGCATCAAG
TCGCTAAAGAAGAAAGGGAAACACCTACTACTGATAGTATGCCGCCATTATTACGACAAGCTATCGAATT
ATTTGATCACCAAGGTGCAGAGCCAGCCTTCTTATTCGGCCTTGAATTGATCATATGCGGATTAGAAAAA
CAACTTAAATGTGAAAGTGGGTCCGCGTACAGCCGCGCGCGTACGAAAAACAATTACGGGTCTACCATCG
AGGGCCTGCTCGATCTCCCGGACGACGACGCCCCCGAAGAGGCGGGGCTGGCGGCTCCGCGCCTGTCCTT
TCTCCCCGCGGGACACACGCGCAGACTGTCGACGGCCCCCCCGACCGATGTCAGCCTGGGGGACGAGCTC
CACTTAGACGGCGAGGACGTGGCGATGGCGCATGCCGACGCGCTAGACGATTTCGATCTGGACATGTTGG
GGGACGGGGATTCCCCGGGTCCGGGATTTACCCCCCACGACTCCGCCCCCTACGGCGCTCTGGATATGGC
CGACTTCGAGTTTGAGCAGATGTTTACCGATGCCCTTGGAATTGACGAGTACGGTGGGTAATAGGAATTC
CTCGAGCTAGAGCTCGCTGATCAGCCTCGACTGTGCCTTCTAGTTGCCAGCCATCTGTTGTTTGCCCCTC
CCCCGTGCCTTCCTTGACCCTGGAAGGTGCCACTCCCACTGTCCTTTCCTAATAAAATGAGGAAATTGCA
TCGCATTGTCTGAGTAGGTGTCATTCTATTCTGGGGGGTGGGGTGGGGCAGGACAGCAAGGGGGAGGATT
GGGAAGACAATAGCAGGCATGCTGGGGAGGTAACCACGTGCGGACCGAGCGGCCGCAGGAACCCCTAGTG
ATGGAGTTGGCCACTCCCTCTCTGCGCGCTCGCTCGCTCACTGAGGCCGGGCGACCAAAGGTCGCCCGAC
GCCCGGGCTTTGCCCGGGCGGCCTCAGTGAGCGAGCGAGCGCGCAGCTGCCTGCAGGGGCGCCTGATGCG
GTATTTTCTCCTTACGCATCTGTGCGGTATTCACACCGCATA
[142 nt withheld, positions 3823-3964]
C
[141 nt withheld, positions 3966-4106]
CCTTTGACGTTGGAGTCCACGTTCTTT
[37 nt withheld, positions 4134-4170]
ACCCTATCTCGGGCTATTCTTTTGATTTATAAGGGATTTTGCCGATTTCGGCCTATTGGTTAAAAAATGA
GCTGATTTAACAAAAATTTAACGCGAATTTTAACAAAATATTAACGTTTACAATTTTATGGTGCACTCTC
AGTACAATCTGCTCTGATGCCGCATAGTTAAGCCAGCCCCGACACCCGCCAACACCCGCTGACGCGCCCT
GACGGGCTTGTCTGCTCCCGGCATCCGCTTACAGACAAGCTGTGACCGTCTCCGGGAGCTGCATGTGTCA
GAGGTTTTCACCGTCATCACCGAAACGCGCGAGACGAAAGGGCCTCGTGATACGCCTATTTTTATAGGTT
AATGTCATGATAATAATGGTTTCTTAGACGTCAGGTGGCACTTTTCGGGGAAATGTGCGCGGAACCCCTA
TTTGTTTATTTTTCTAAATACATTCAAATATGTATCCGCTCATGAGACAATAACCCTGATAAATGCTTCA
ATAATATTGAAAAAGGAAGAGTATGAGTATTCAACATTTCCGTGTCGCCCTTATTCCCTTTTTTGCGGCA
TTTTGCCTTCCTGTTTTTGCTCACCCAGAAACGCTGGTGAAAGTAAAAGATGCTGAAGATCAGTTGGGTG
CACGAGTGGGTTACATCGAACTGGATCTCAACAGCGGTAAGATCCTTGAGAGTTTTCGCCCCGAAGAACG
TTTTCCAATGATGAGCACTTTTAAAGTTCTGCTATGTGGCGCGGTATTATCCCGTATTGACGCCGGGCAA
GAGCAACTCGGTCGCCGCATACACTATTCTCAGAATGACTTGGTTGAGTACTCACCAGTCACAGAAAAGC
ATCTTACGGATGGCATGACAGTAAGAGAATTATGCAGTGCTGCCATAACCATGAGTGATAACACTGCGGC
CAACTTACTTCTGACAACGATCGGAGGACCGAAGGAGCTAACCGCTTTTTTGCACAACATGGGGGATCAT
GTAACTCGCCTTGATCGTTGGGAACCGGAGCTGAATGAAGCCATACCAAACGACGAGCGTGACACCACGA
TGCCTGTAGCAATGGCAACAACGTTGCGCAAACTATTAACTGGCGAACTACTTACTCTAGCTTCCCGGCA
ACAATTAATAGACTGGATGGAGGCGGATAAAGTTGCAGGACCACTTCTGCGCTCGGCCCTTCCGGCTGGC
TGGTTTATTGCTGATAAATCTGGAGCCGGTGAGCGTGGAAGCCGCGGTATCATTGCAGCACTGGGGCCAG
ATGGTAAGCCCTCCCGTATCGTAGTTATCTACACGACGGGGAGTCAGGCAACTATGGATGAACGAAATAG
ACAGATCGCTGAGATAGGTGCCTCACTGATTAAGCATTGGTAACTGTCAGACCAAGTTTACTCATATATA
CTTTAGATTGATTTAAAACTTCATTTTTAATTTAAAAGGATCTAGGTGAAGATCCTTTTTGATAATCTCA
TGACCAAAATCCCTTAACGTGAGTTTTCGTTCCACTGAGCGTCAGACCCCGTAGAAAAGATCAAAGGATC
TTCTTGAGATCCTTTTTTTCTGCGCGTAATCTGCTGCTTGCAAACAAAAAAACCACCGCTACCAGCGGTG
GTTTGTTTGCCGGATCAAGAGCTACCAACTCTTTTTCCGAAGGTAACTGGCTTCAGCAGAGCGCAGATAC
CAAATACTGTCCTTCTAGTGTAGCCGTAGTTAGGCCACCACTTCAAGAACTCTGTAGCACCGCCTACATA
CCTCGCTCTGCTAATCCTGTTACCAGTGGCTGCTGCCAGTGGCGATAAGTCGTGTCTTACCGGGTTGGAC
TCAAGACGATAGTTACCGGATAAGGCGCAGCGGTCGGGCTGAACGGGGGGTTCGTGCACACAGCCCAGCT
TGGAGCGAACGACCTACACCGAACTGAGATACCTACAGCGTGAGCTATGAGAAAGCGCCACGCTTCCCGA
AGGGAGAAAGGCGGACAGGTATCCGGTAAGCGGCAGGGTCGGAACAGGAGAGCGCACGAGGGAGCTTCCA
GGGGGAAACGCCTGGTATCTTTATAGTCCTGTCGGGTTTCGCCACCTCTGACTTGAGCGTCGATTTTTGT
GATGCTCGTCAGGGGGGCGGAGCCTATGGAAAAACGCCAGCAACGCGGCCTTTTTACGGTTCCTGGCCTT
TTGCTGGCCTTTTGCTCACATGT
Features (pLannotate 1.2.2; 20 found; start..end, strand, type, name):
     12..39      +  repeat_region  AAV2 ITR (fragment): inverted terminal repeat of adeno-associated virus serotype 2 inverted
     68..95      +  repeat_region  AAV2 ITR (fragment): inverted terminal repeat of adeno-associated virus serotype 2 inverted
    181..628     +  promoter       hSyn promoter: human synapsin I promoter; confers neuron-specific expression (Kügler et al., 2003)
    649..810     +  CDS            Nrxn3 (fragment): NRX3B_MOUSE - Experimental evidence at protein level: Swiss-Prot protein existence level 1. Neuronal cell surface protein that may be involved in cell recognition and cell adhesion. May play a role in angiogenesis (By similarity). From Mus musculus (Mouse).
    826..987     +  CDS            NRXN3 (fragment): NRX3B_BOVIN - Experimental evidence at protein level: Swiss-Prot protein existence level 1. Neuronal cell surface protein that may be involved in cell recognition and cell adhesion. May play a role in angiogenesis (By similarity). From Bos taurus (Bovine).
   1063..1572    +  CDS            CIBN: N-terminal portion of the CIB1 transcription factor from Arabidopsis thaliana binds to CRY2 (cryptochrome 2) that has absorbed blue light (Kennedy et al., 2010)
   1684..1749    +  CDS            CAMK2A (fragment): KCC2A_HUMAN - Also known as CAMKA, KIAA0968. Experimental evidence at protein level: Swiss-Prot protein existence level 1. Calcium/calmodulin-dependent protein kinase that functions autonomously after Ca(2+)/calmodulin-binding and autophosphorylation, and is involved in synaptic plasticity, neurotransmitter release and long-term potentiation. Member of the NMDAR signaling complex in excitatory synapses, it regulates NMDAR-dependent potentiation of the AMPAR and therefore excitatory synaptic transmission (By similarity). Regulates dendritic spine development (PubMed:28130356). Also regulates th
   1897..2214    +  CDS            miniSOG: miniSOG is a basic (constitutively fluorescent) cyan fluorescent protein published in 2011, derived from Arabidopsis thaliana. It requires the cofactor flavin for fluorescence.
   2323..2345    +  CDS            3xFLAG (fragment): three tandem FLAG® epitope tags
   2344..2964    +  CDS            tetR: TETR2_ECOLX - Experimental evidence at protein level: Swiss-Prot protein existence level 1. TetR is the repressor of the tetracycline resistance element; its N-terminal region forms a helix-turn-helix structure and binds DNA. Binding of tetracycline to TetR reduces the repressor affinity for the tetracycline resistance gene (tetA) promoter operator sites. From Escherichia coli.
   3115..3348    +  CDS            VP16 AD: transcriptional activation domain of herpes simplex virus protein VP16 (Triezenberg et al., 1988; Cousens et al., 1989); UL48
   3391..3598    +  polyA_signal   bGH poly(A) signal: bovine growth hormone polyadenylation signal
   3627..3767    +  repeat_region  AAV2 ITR: inverted terminal repeat of adeno-associated virus serotype 2 inverted
   3772..3822    -  misc_feature   bom (fragment): basis of mobility region from pBR322
   3841..4221    +  rep_origin     M13 ori (sequence partly withheld): M13 bacteriophage origin of replication; arrow indicates direction of (+) strand synthesis
   4297..4346    -  misc_feature   bom (fragment): basis of mobility region from pBR322
   4448..4483    -  CDS            rop (fragment): Rop protein, which maintains plasmids at low copy number; rop
   4578..4682    +  promoter       AmpR promoter: bla
   4683..5543    +  CDS            AmpR: β-lactamase; bla; confers resistance to ampicillin, carbenicillin, and related antibiotics
   5714..6302    +  rep_origin     ori: high-copy-number ColE1/pMB1/pBR322/pUC origin of replication
