>Addgene plasmid #163031 | Nrxn3b-Nav1.6-MKII-f-hLOV1-TEVcs(ENLYFQ/M)-tTA-VP16 | addgene full sequence | sequence record 327803 | Addgene NGS Result
ATGAGTATTCAACATTTCCGTGTCGCCCTTATTCCCTTTTTTGCGGCATTTTGCCTTCCTGTTTTTGCTC
ACCCAGAAACGCTGGTGAAAGTAAAAGATGCTGAAGATCAGTTGGGTGCACGAGTGGGTTACATCGAACT
GGATCTCAACAGCGGTAAGATCCTTGAGAGTTTTCGCCCCGAAGAACGTTTTCCAATGATGAGCACTTTT
AAAGTTCTGCTATGTGGCGCGGTATTATCCCGTATTGACGCCGGGCAAGAGCAACTCGGTCGCCGCATAC
ACTATTCTCAGAATGACTTGGTTGAGTACTCACCAGTCACAGAAAAGCATCTTACGGATGGCATGACAGT
AAGAGAATTATGCAGTGCTGCCATAACCATGAGTGATAACACTGCGGCCAACTTACTTCTGACAACGATC
GGAGGACCGAAGGAGCTAACCGCTTTTTTGCACAACATGGGGGATCATGTAACTCGCCTTGATCGTTGGG
AACCGGAGCTGAATGAAGCCATACCAAACGACGAGCGTGACACCACGATGCCTGTAGCAATGGCAACAAC
GTTGCGCAAACTATTAACTGGCGAACTACTTACTCTAGCTTCCCGGCAACAATTAATAGACTGGATGGAG
GTGGATAAAGTTGCAGGACCACTTCTGCGCTCGGCCCTTCCGGCTGGCTGGTTTATTGCTGATAAATCTG
GAGCCGGTGAGCGTGGAAGCCGCGGTATCATTGCAGCACTGGGGCCAGATGGTAAGCCCTCCCGTATCGT
AGTTATCTACACGACGGGGAGTCAGGCAACTATGGATGAACGAAATAGACAGATCGCTGAGATAGGTGCC
TCACTGATTAAGCATTGGTAACTGTCAGACCAAGTTTACTCATATATACTTTAGATTGATTTAAAACTTC
ATTTTTAATTTAAAAGGATCTAGGTGAAGATCCTTTTTGATAATCTCATGACCAAAATCCCTTAACGTGA
GTTTTCGTTCCACTGAGCGTCAGACCCCGTAGAAAAGATCAAAGGATCTTCTTGAGATCCTTTTTTTCTG
CGCGTAATCTGCTGCTTGCAAACAAAAAAACCACCGCTACCAGCGGTGGTTTGTTTGCCGGATCAAGAGC
TACCAACTCTTTTTCCGAAGGTAACTGGCTTCAGCAGAGCGCAGATACCAAATACTGTTCTTCTAGTGTA
GCCGTAGTTAGGCCACCACTTCAAGAACTCTGTAGCACCGCCTACATACCTCGCTCTGCTAATCCTGTTA
CCAGTGGCTGCTGCCAGTGGCGATAAGTCGTGTCTTACCGGGTTGGACTCAAGACGATAGTTACCGGATA
AGGCGCAGCGGTCGGGCTGAACGGGGGGTTCGTGCACACAGCCCAGCTTGGAGCGAACGACCTACACCGA
ACTGAGATACCTACAGCGTGAGCTATGAGAAAGCGCCACGCTTCCCGAAGGGAGAAAGGCGGACAGGTAT
CCGGTAAGCGGCAGGGTCGGAACAGGAGAGCGCACGAGGGAGCTTCCAGGGGGAAACGCCTGGTATCTTT
ATAGTCCTGTCGGGTTTCGCCACCTCTGACTTGAGCGTCGATTTTTGTGATGCTCGTCAGGGGGGCGGAG
CCTATGGAAAAACGCCAGCAACGCGGCCTTTTTACGGTTCCTGGCCTTTTGCTGGCCTTTTGCTCACATG
TCCTGCAGGCAGCTGCGCGCTCGCTCGCTCACTGAGGCCGCCCGGGCGTCGGGCGACCTTTGGTCGCCCG
GCCTCAGTGAGCGAGCGAGCGCGCAGAGAGGGAGTGGCCAACTCCATCACTAGGGGTTCCTGCGGCCGCA
CGCGTTGTACAGTGTCTAGACTGCAGAGGGCCCTGCGTATGAGTGCAAGTGGGTTTTAGGACCAGGATGA
GGCGGGGTGGGGGTGCCTACCTGACGACCGACCCCGACCCACTGGACAAGCACCCAACCCCCATTCCCCA
AATTGCGCATCCCCTATCAGAGAGGGGGAGGGGAAACAGGATGCGGCGAGGCGCGTGCGCACTGCCAGCT
TCAGCACCGCGGACAGTGCCTTCGCCCCCGCCTGGCGGCGCGCGCCACCGCCGCCTCAGCACTGAAGGCG
CGCTGACGTCACTCGCCGGTCCCCCGCAAACTCCCCTTCCCGGCCACCTTGGTCGCGTCCGCGCCGCCGC
CGGCCCAGCCGGACCGCACCACGCGAGGCGCGAGATAGGGGGGCACGGGCGCGACCATCTGCGCTGCGGC
GCCGGCGACTCAGCGCTGCCTCAGTCTGCGGTGGGCAGCGGAGGAGTCGTGTCGTGCCTGAGAGCGCAGT
CGAGAAGAAGCTTGCCACCATGCACCTGAGAATCCACGCGAGACGGAGCCCTCCTCGCCGGCCGGCCTGG
ACGCTTGGGATCTGGTTCCTGTTCTGGGGATGTATCGTCAGCTCTGTATGGAGTCAATTGTCTTCTAATG
TAGCTTCCTCCTCCTCCACCTCTTCCTCGCCGGGGTCTCACTACCCATACGATGTGCCAGATTACGCCAA
CCCCACGGAGCCGGGAATCAGACGGGTTCCGGGGGCCTCAGAGGTGATCCGGGAGTCGAGCAGCACAACA
GGGATGGTCGTCGGCATTGTGGCTGCTGCCGCCCTCTGCATCTTGATCCTCCTGTACGCCATGTACAAGT
ACAGGAACAGGGACGAGGGCTCGGGCTCGACCTCGGGCTCGGGCAGCGGTGGCTCTGGAGGTTCTGGTGG
CAGCTCTGGAGGTATGAATGGAGCTATAGGAGGTGACCTTTTGCTCAATTTTCCTGACATGTCGGTCCTA
GAGCGCCAAAGGGCTCACCTCAAGTACCTCAATCCCACCTTTGATTCTCCTCTCGCCGGCTTCTTTGCCG
ATTCTTCAATGATTACCGGCGGCGAGATGGACAGCTATCTTTCGACTGCCGGTTTGAATCTTCCGATGAT
GTACGGTGAGACGACGGTGGAAGGTGATTCAAGACTCTCAATTTCGCCGGAAACGACGCTTGGGACTGGA
AATTTCAAGGCAGCGAAGTTTGATACAGAGACTAAGGATTGTAATGAGGCGGCGAAGAAGATGACGATGA
ACAGAGATGACCTAGTAGAAGAAGGAGAAGAAGAGAAGTCGAAAATAACAGAGCAAAACAATGGGAGCAC
AAAAAGCATCAAGAAGATGAAACACAAAGCCAAGAAAGAAGAGAACAATTTCTCTAATGATTCATCTAAA
GTGACGAAGGAATTGGAGAAAACGGATTATATTCATAGCGGTAGTGGCACCGTGCGCGTGCCGATTGCGG
TGGGCGAAAGCGATTTTGAAAACCTGAACACCGAAGATGTGAGCAGCGAAAGCGATCCGGGTGGCTCTGG
TAGCTTCAACGCTCGCAGGAAGCTGGCTGGTGCTATCCTGTTCACCATGCTCGCCACAAGAAACTTCAGC
GGCAGCTTTAATGCGCGGCGCAAGCTGGCCGGAGCCATACTTTTCACAATGTTGGCTACCAGAAATTTTT
CGGAGCTGGCCGAGAAGCTGGCCGGCCTGGACATCAACGGTGGAGCTAGCGAGTTTCGGGCAACCACACT
GGAACGGATCGAGAAAAGCTTCGTGATTACTGATCCGAGACTGCCTGACAACCCAGTGATTTTTGTGAGC
GATTCCTTCCTGCAGCTGACAGAATATTCTCGGGAAGAGATCCTGGGGCGCAATTGCCGTTTTCTGCAGG
GACCCGAGACAGACCGTGCCACTGTTCGGAAAATCAGAGATGCTATTGACAACCAGACTGAAGTGACCGT
TCAGCTGATCAATTATACCAAGAGCGGCAAGAAGTTCTGGAACGTGTTCCACCTGCAGCCGATGCGCGAT
TATAAGGGCGACGTCCAGTACTTCATTGGCGTGCAGCTGGATGGCACCGAACGTCTTCATGGCGCCGCTG
AGCGTGAGGCGGTCTGCCTGGTCAAAAAGACAGCCTTTCAGATTGCTGAGAACCTGTACTTCCAGATGGG
CGGAGGATCCGACTACAAGGATGACGACGATAAGATGTCTAGATTAGATAAAAGTAAAGTGATTAACAGC
GCATTAGAGCTGCTTAATGAGGTCGGAATCGAAGGTTTAACAACCCGTAAACTCGCCCAGAAGCTAGGTG
TAGAGCAGCCTACATTGTATTGGCATGTAAAAAATAAGCGGGCTTTGCTCGACGCCTTAGCCATTGAGAT
GTTAGATAGGCACCATACTCACTTTTGCCCTTTAGAAGGGGAAAGCTGGCAAGATTTTTTACGTAATAAC
GCTAAAAGTTTTAGATGTGCTTTACTAAGTCATCGCGATGGAGCAAAAGTACATTTAGGTACACGGCCTA
CAGAAAAACAGTATGAAACTCTCGAAAATCAATTAGCCTTTTTATGCCAACAAGGTTTTTCACTAGAGAA
TGCATTATATGCACTCAGCGCTGTGGGGCATTTTACTTTAGGTTGCGTATTGGAAGATCAAGAGCATCAA
GTCGCTAAAGAAGAAAGGGAAACACCTACTACTGATAGTATGCCGCCATTATTACGACAAGCTATCGAAT
TATTTGATCACCAAGGTGCAGAGCCAGCCTTCTTATTCGGCCTTGAATTGATCATATGCGGATTAGAAAA
ACAACTTAAATGTGAAAGTGGGTCCGCGTACAGCCGCGCGCGTACGAAAAACAATTACGGGTCTACCATC
GAGGGCCTGCTCGATCTCCCGGACGACGACGCCCCCGAAGAGGCGGGGCTGGCGGCTCCGCGCCTGTCCT
TTCTCCCCGCGGGACACACGCGCAGACTGTCGACGGCCCCCCCGACCGATGTCAGCCTGGGGGACGAGCT
CCACTTAGACGGCGAGGACGTGGCGATGGCGCATGCCGACGCGCTAGACGATTTCGATCTGGACATGTTG
GGGGACGGGGATTCCCCGGGTCCGGGATTTACCCCCCACGACTCCGCCCCCTACGGCGCTCTGGATATGG
CCGACTTCGAGTTTGAGCAGATGTTTACCGATGCCCTTGGAATTGACGAGTACGGTGGGTAATAGGAATT
CCTCGAGCTAGAGCTCGCTGATCAGCCTCGACTGTGCCTTCTAGTTGCCAGCCATCTGTTGTTTGCCCCT
CCCCCGTGCCTTCCTTGACCCTGGAAGGTGCCACTCCCACTGTCCTTTCCTAATAAAATGAGGAAATTGC
ATCGCATTGTCTGAGTAGGTGTCATTCTATTCTGGGGGGTGGGGTGGGGCAGGACAGCAAGGGGGAGGAT
TGGGAAGACAATAGCAGGCATGCTGGGGAGGTAACCACGTGCGGACCGAGCGGCCGCAGGAACCCCTAGT
GATGGAGTTGGCCACTCCCTCTCTGCGCGCTCGCTCGCTCACTGAGGCCGGGCGACCAAAGGTCGCCCGA
CGCCCGGGCTTTGCCCGGGCGGCCTCAGTGAGCGAGCGAGCGCGCAGCTGCCTGCAGGGGCGCCTGATGC
GGTATTTTCTCCTTACGCATCTGTGCGGTATTTCACACCGCATACGTCAAAGCAACCATAGTACGCGCCC
TR
[67 nt withheld, positions 5533-5599]
T
[46 nt withheld, positions 5601-5646]
C
[141 nt withheld, positions 5648-5788]
CCTTTGACGTTGGAGTCCACGTTCTTT
[37 nt withheld, positions 5816-5852]
ACTCTATCTCGGGCTATTCTTTTGATTTATAAGGGATTTTGCCGATTTCGGTCTATTGGTTAAAAAATGA
GCTGATTTAACAAAAATTTAACGCGAATTTTAACAAAATATTAACGTTTACAATTTTATGGTGCACTCTC
AGTACAATCTGCTCTGATGCCGCATAGTTAAGCCAGCCCCGACACCCGCCAACACCCGCTGACGCGCCCT
GACGGGCTTGTCTGCTCCCGGCATCCGCTTACAGACAAGCTGTGACCGTCTCCGGGAGCTGCATGTGTCA
GAGGTTTTCACCGTCATCACCGAAACGCGCGAGACGAAAGGGCCTCGTGATACGCCTATTTTTATAGGTT
AATGTCATGATAATAATGGTTTCTTAGACGTCAGGTGGCACTTTTCGGGGAAATGTGCGCGGAACCCCTA
TTTGTTTATTTTTCTAAATACATTCAAATATGTATCCGCTCATGAGACAATAACCCTGATAAATGCTTCA
ATAATATTGAAAAAGGAAGAGT
Features (pLannotate 1.2.2; 20 found; start..end, strand, type, name):
      1..861     +  CDS            AmpR: β-lactamase; bla; confers resistance to ampicillin, carbenicillin, and related antibiotics
   1032..1620    +  rep_origin     ori: high-copy-number ColE1/pMB1/pBR322/pUC origin of replication
   1693..1720    +  repeat_region  AAV2 ITR (fragment): inverted terminal repeat of adeno-associated virus serotype 2 inverted
   1749..1776    +  repeat_region  AAV2 ITR (fragment): inverted terminal repeat of adeno-associated virus serotype 2 inverted
   1862..2309    +  promoter       hSyn promoter: human synapsin I promoter; confers neuron-specific expression (Kügler et al., 2003)
   2330..2491    +  CDS            NRXN3 (fragment): NRX3B_BOVIN - Experimental evidence at protein level: Swiss-Prot protein existence level 1. Neuronal cell surface protein that may be involved in cell recognition and cell adhesion. May play a role in angiogenesis (By similarity). From Bos taurus (Bovine).
   2507..2668    +  CDS            NRXN3 (fragment): NRX3B_BOVIN - Experimental evidence at protein level: Swiss-Prot protein existence level 1. Neuronal cell surface protein that may be involved in cell recognition and cell adhesion. May play a role in angiogenesis (By similarity). From Bos taurus (Bovine).
   2744..3253    +  CDS            CIBN: N-terminal portion of the CIB1 transcription factor from Arabidopsis thaliana binds to CRY2 (cryptochrome 2) that has absorbed blue light (Kennedy et al., 2010)
   3365..3430    +  CDS            CAMK2A (fragment): KCC2A_HUMAN - Also known as CAMKA, KIAA0968. Experimental evidence at protein level: Swiss-Prot protein existence level 1. Calcium/calmodulin-dependent protein kinase that functions autonomously after Ca(2+)/calmodulin-binding and autophosphorylation, and is involved in synaptic plasticity, neurotransmitter release and long-term potentiation. Member of the NMDAR signaling complex in excitatory synapses, it regulates NMDAR-dependent potentiation of the AMPAR and therefore excitatory synaptic transmission (By similarity). Regulates dendritic spine development (PubMed:28130356). Also regulates th
   3578..3895    +  CDS            miniSOG: miniSOG is a basic (constitutively fluorescent) cyan fluorescent protein published in 2011, derived from Arabidopsis thaliana. It requires the cofactor flavin for fluorescence.
   4004..4026    +  CDS            3xFLAG (fragment): three tandem FLAG® epitope tags
   4025..4645    +  CDS            tetR: TETR2_ECOLX - Experimental evidence at protein level: Swiss-Prot protein existence level 1. TetR is the repressor of the tetracycline resistance element; its N-terminal region forms a helix-turn-helix structure and binds DNA. Binding of tetracycline to TetR reduces the repressor affinity for the tetracycline resistance gene (tetA) promoter operator sites. From Escherichia coli.
   4796..5029    +  CDS            VP16 AD: transcriptional activation domain of herpes simplex virus protein VP16 (Triezenberg et al., 1988; Cousens et al., 1989); UL48
   5072..5279    +  polyA_signal   bGH poly(A) signal: bovine growth hormone polyadenylation signal
   5308..5448    +  repeat_region  AAV2 ITR: inverted terminal repeat of adeno-associated virus serotype 2 inverted
   5453..5504    -  misc_feature   bom (fragment): basis of mobility region from pBR322
   5523..5978    +  rep_origin     f1 ori (sequence partly withheld): f1 bacteriophage origin of replication; arrow indicates direction of (+) strand synthesis
   5979..6028    -  misc_feature   bom (fragment): basis of mobility region from pBR322
   6130..6165    -  CDS            rop (fragment): Rop protein, which maintains plasmids at low copy number; rop
   6260..6364    +  promoter       AmpR promoter: bla
