[The description below was written by a language model from this plasmid's Addgene catalogue record and pLannotate feature annotations shown in this document.]
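Description:
Nrxn3b-Nav1.6-MKII-f-hLOV1-TEVcs(ENLYFQ/M)-tTA-VP16 is an AAV transfer plasmid of about 6.4 kb for mammalian, neuron-directed expression of the transcription-factor component of FLiCRE, described in the record as the version with fast kinetics. It is maintained in E. coli through a high-copy ColE1/pUC-type origin and ampicillin resistance (AmpR with its own promoter), and it also carries an f1/M13 phage origin. The expression cassette lies between AAV2 inverted terminal repeats, which allow packaging into recombinant AAV. The downstream ITR is annotated in full, while the upstream one is detected only as short fragments in both the depositor and sequencing-derived records.

A human synapsin I promoter drives a single synthetic fusion protein, terminated by a bGH polyadenylation signal. Neurexin-3β fragments at the N-terminus provide the membrane anchor. They are followed by a region annotated as CIBN, a short CaMKII-derived segment (the "MKII" calmodulin-binding peptide), and a LOV-type photosensory domain. The annotation software labels this domain miniSOG, presumably by homology, whereas the construct name calls it f-hLOV1. After it come the TEV protease cleavage site given in the name, a FLAG-like fragment, and tTA (TetR fused to the VP16 activation domain). The Nav1.6 element in the name is not separately annotated.

In this type of design, the LOV domain is generally understood to cage the cleavage site until blue light is present, and calcium recruits a partner calmodulin-TEV protease supplied from another construct. Cleavage during coincident light and calcium then frees tTA to activate a TRE-controlled reporter. The associated publication describes the system as a molecular calcium integrator, consistent with its use to tag neurons that are active during a defined light window.
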