Addgene plasmid #163031: Nrxn3b-Nav1.6-MKII-f-hLOV1-TEVcs(ENLYFQ/M)-tTA-VP16
Purpose: FLiCRE TF with fast kinetics for neuronal expression
Depositing lab: Alice Ting. Depositing organization: Stanford University. Publication: A Molecular Calcium Integrator Reveals a Striatal Cell Type Driving Aversion. Kim CK, Sanchez MI, Hoerbelt P, Fenno LE, Malenka RC, Deisseroth K, Ting AY. Cell. 2020 Dec 23;183(7):2003-2019.e16. doi: 10.1016/j.cell.2020.11.015. Epub 2020 Dec 11. PubMed 33308478.
Backbone
  Vector backbone: AAV
  Vector type: Mammalian Expression, AAV
Growth in bacteria
  Bacterial resistance: Ampicillin, 100 μg/mL
  Growth temperature: 37°C
  Growth strain: NEB Stable
  Copy number: Unknown
Gene/Insert
  Gene/Insert name: Nrxn3b-MKII-f-hLOV1-TEVcs-tTA
  Species: Synthetic
  Promoter: Synapsin
  Cloning method: Gibson Cloning
  Sequencing primers: 5′ GCGACCATCTGCGCTGCGGCGCC; 3′ CAACAGATGGCTGGCAACTAGAAGG
Terms and licenses: Academic/Nonprofit Terms; Industry Terms: Not Available to Industry
How to cite: Nrxn3b-Nav1.6-MKII-f-hLOV1-TEVcs(ENLYFQ/M)-tTA-VP16 was a gift from Alice Ting (Addgene plasmid # 163031 ; http://n2t.net/addgene:163031 ; RRID:Addgene_163031)
